Addgene plasmid #87388: p426_Cas9_gRNA-ARS607c
Purpose: All-in-one CRISPR plasmid for integrating, deleting, or replacing a gene in S. cerevisiae. High-copy, URA3 plasmid contains human codon-optimized Cas9 and a guide RNA targeting ARS607c sequence CTATTTTTGCTTTCTGCACA in yeast chromosome 6.
Depositing lab: Aindrila Mukhopadhyay. Depositing organization: Lawrence Berkeley National Laboratory. Publication: A Cas9-based toolkit to program gene expression in Saccharomyces cerevisiae. Reider Apel A, d'Espaux L, Wehrs M, Sachs D, Li RA, Tong GJ, Garber M, Nnadi O, Zhuang W, Hillson NJ, Keasling JD, Mukhopadhyay A. Nucleic Acids Res. 2017 Jan 9;45(1):496-508. doi: 10.1093/nar/gkw1023. Epub 2016 Nov 28. PubMed 27899650.
Backbone
  Vector backbone: p426
  Vector type: CRISPR
  Selectable markers: URA3
Growth in bacteria
  Bacterial resistance: Ampicillin, 100 μg/mL
  Growth temperature: 37°C
  Growth strain: DH5alpha
  Copy number: High Copy
Gene/Insert
  Gene/Insert name: Human Optimized S. pyogenes Cas9 and guide RNA targeting ARS607c
  gRNA/shRNA sequence: CTATTTTTGCTTTCTGCACA
  Species: S. cerevisiae (budding yeast)
  Promoter: ADH1, pTyrosine
  Cloning method: Gibson Cloning
  Sequencing primers: 5′ M13 Rev
Terms and licenses: Academic/Nonprofit Terms; Industry Terms: Not Available to Industry
How to cite: p426_Cas9_gRNA-ARS607c was a gift from Aindrila Mukhopadhyay (Addgene plasmid # 87388 ; http://n2t.net/addgene:87388 ; RRID:Addgene_87388)
