[The description below was written by a language model from this plasmid's Addgene catalogue record and pLannotate feature annotations shown in this document.]
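Description:
p426_Cas9_gRNA-ARS607c is an all-in-one CRISPR plasmid for genome editing in Saccharomyces cerevisiae, built on the p426 yeast–E. coli shuttle backbone. In yeast it replicates from the 2μ origin at high copy and is selected through the URA3 auxotrophic marker, which is expressed from its own promoter and can also be counterselected with 5-FOA, offering a way to remove the plasmid after editing. In E. coli it is maintained by a high-copy ColE1/pUC-type origin with ampicillin resistance (bla). An f1 origin, the lac promoter/operator and lacZα remnants, flanking T3 and T7 promoters, and small rop, lacI and bom fragments are carry-overs from the parental cloning vector rather than functional parts of the payload.

The payload has two expression units in the same orientation. A human codon-optimized Streptococcus pyogenes Cas9 coding sequence is driven by the yeast ADH1 promoter and terminated by the CYC1 terminator. Upstream, an annotated tRNA element, corresponding to the "pTyrosine" promoter in the record, acts as an RNA polymerase III promoter for a single guide RNA made up of a 20-nt spacer fused to the S. pyogenes gRNA scaffold. The spacer targets the ARS607c site on yeast chromosome 6. Cas9 cleavage there creates a double-strand break that can be repaired by homologous recombination with a co-supplied donor DNA, enabling integration, deletion or replacement of genes at this locus. The plasmid belongs to a Cas9-based toolkit for programming gene expression in yeast. The repository-sequenced (11,106 nt) and depositor (11,117 nt) records differ slightly in length and numbering but show the same feature set and arrangement.
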