Features (pLannotate 1.2.2; 22 found; start..end, strand, type, name):
     69..1411    +  rep_origin     2μ ori: yeast 2μ plasmid origin of replication
   1438..1542    +  promoter       AmpR promoter: bla
   1543..2403    +  CDS            AmpR: β-lactamase; bla; confers resistance to ampicillin, carbenicillin, and related antibiotics
   2574..3162    +  rep_origin     ori: high-copy-number ColE1/pMB1/pBR322/pUC origin of replication
   3345..3437    +  CDS            lacI (fragment): lac repressor; lacI; The lac repressor binds to the lac operator to inhibit transcription in E. coli. This inhibition can be relieved by adding lactose or isopropyl-β-D-thiogalactopyranoside (IPTG).
   3450..3471    +  protein_bind   CAP binding site: CAP binding activates transcription in the presence of cAMP. E. coli catabolite activator protein
   3486..3516    +  promoter       lac promoter: promoter for the E. coli lac operon
   3520..3542    +  protein_bind   lac operator (fragment): The lac repressor binds to the lac operator to inhibit transcription in E. coli. This inhibition can be relieved by adding lactose or isopropyl-β-D-thiogalactopyranoside (IPTG). lac repressor encoded by lacI
   3585..3603    +  promoter       T3 promoter: promoter for bacteriophage T3 RNA polymerase
   3648..3736    +  ncRNA          tRNA: Accession: RF00005 - tRNA
   3830..3905    +  misc_RNA       gRNA scaffold: guide RNA scaffold for the Streptococcus pyogenes CRISPR/Cas9 system
   3991..4695    +  promoter       ADH1 promoter: S. cerevisiae ADH1; promoter for alcohol dehydrogenase 1
   4705..8808    +  CDS            cas9: CAS9_STRP1 - Also known as csn1 From Streptococcus pyogenes serotype M1.
   8903..9092    +  terminator     CYC1 terminator: S. cerevisiae CYC1; transcription terminator for CYC1
   9123..9141    -  promoter       T7 promoter: promoter for bacteriophage T7 RNA polymerase
   9149..9304    +  CDS            lacZα (fragment): LacZα fragment of β-galactosidase; lacZ fragment
   9312..9767    +  rep_origin     f1 ori (sequence partly withheld): f1 bacteriophage origin of replication; arrow indicates direction of (+) strand synthesis
   9768..9819    -  misc_feature   bom (fragment): basis of mobility region from pBR322
   9898..10701   -  CDS            URA3: orotidine-5'-phosphate decarboxylase, required for uracil biosynthesis; S. cerevisiae URA3; yeast auxotrophic marker, counterselectable with 5-fluoroorotic acid (5-FOA)
  10702..10917   -  promoter       URA3 promoter: S. cerevisiae URA3
  10932..10981   -  misc_feature   bom (fragment): basis of mobility region from pBR322
  11083..1       -  CDS            rop (fragment) (across the origin): Rop protein, which maintains plasmids at low copy number; rop
>Addgene plasmid #87388 | p426_Cas9_gRNA-ARS607c | depositor full sequence | sequence record 170437 | p426_Cas9_gRNA-ARS607c sequence 11117 bps
GACGAAAGGGCCTCGTGATACGCCTATTTTTATAGGTTAATGTCATGATAATAATGGTTTCTTAGTATGA
TCCAATATCAAAGGAAATGATAGCATTGAAGGATGAGACTAATCCAATTGAGGAGTGGCAGCATATAGAA
CAGCTAAAGGGTAGTGCTGAAGGAAGCATACGATACCCCGCATGGAATGGGATAATATCACAGGAGGTAC
TAGACTACCTTTCATCCTACATAAATAGACGCATATAAGTACGCATTTAAGCATAAACACGCACTATGCC
GTTCTTCTCATGTATATATATATACAGGCAACACGCAGATATAGGTGCGACGTGAACAGTGAGCTGTATG
TGCGCAGCTCGCGTTGCATTTTCGGAAGCGCTCGTTTTCGGAAACGCTTTGAAGTTCCTATTCCGAAGTT
CCTATTCTCTAGAAAGTATAGGAACTTCAGAGCGCTTTTGAAAACCAAAAGCGCTCTGAAGACGCACTTT
CAAAAAACCAAAAACGCACCGGACTGTAACGAGCTACTAAAATATTGCGAATACCGCTTCCACAAACATT
GCTCAAAAGTATCTCTTTGCTATATATCTCTGTGCTATATCCCTATATAACCTACCCATCCACCTTTCGC
TCCTTGAACTTGCATCTAAACTCGACCTCTACATTTTTTATGTTTATCTCTAGTATTACTCTTTAGACAA
AAAAATTGTAGTAAGAACTATTCATAGAGTGAATCGAAAACAATACGAAAATGTAAACATTTCCTATACG
TAGTATATAGAGACAAAATAGAAGAAACCGTTCATAATTTTCTGACCAATGAAGAATCATCAACGCTATC
ACTTTCTGTTCACAAAGTATGCGCAATCCACATCGGTATAGAATATAATCGGGGATGCCTTTATCTTGAA
AAAATGCACCCGCAGCTTCGCTAGTAATCAGTAAACGCGGGAAGTGGAGTCAGGCTTTTTTTATGGAAGA
GAAAATAGACACCAAAGTAGCCTTCTTCTAACCTTAACGGACCTACAGTGCAAAAAGTTATCAAGAGACT
GCATTATAGAGCGCACAAAGGAGAAAAAAAGTAATCTAAGATGCTTTGTTAGAAAAATAGCGCTCTCGGG
ATGCATTTTTGTAGAACAAAAAAGAAGTATAGATTCTTTGTTGGTAAAATAGCGCTCTCGCGTTGCATTT
CTGTTCTGTAAAAATGCAGCTCAGATTCTTTGTTTGAAAAATTAGCGCTCTCGCGTTGCATTTTTGTTTT
ACAAAAATGAAGCACAGATTCTTCGTTGGTAAAATAGCGCTTTCGCGTTGCATTTCTGTTCTGTAAAAAT
GCAGCTCAGATTCTTTGTTTGAAAAATTAGCGCTCTCGCGTTGCATTTTTGTTCTACAAAATGAAGCACA
GATGCTTCGTTCAGGTGGCACTTTTCGGGGAAATGTGCGCGGAACCCCTATTTGTTTATTTTTCTAAATA
CATTCAAATATGTATCCGCTCATGAGACAATAACCCTGATAAATGCTTCAATAATATTGAAAAAGGAAGA
GTATGAGTATTCAACATTTCCGTGTCGCCCTTATTCCCTTTTTTGCGGCATTTTGCCTTCCTGTTTTTGC
TCACCCAGAAACGCTGGTGAAAGTAAAAGATGCTGAAGATCAGTTGGGTGCACGAGTGGGTTACATCGAA
CTGGATCTCAACAGCGGTAAGATCCTTGAGAGTTTTCGCCCCGAAGAACGTTTTCCAATGATGAGCACTT
TTAAAGTTCTGCTATGTGGCGCGGTATTATCCCGTATTGACGCCGGGCAAGAGCAACTCGGTCGCCGCAT
ACACTATTCTCAGAATGACTTGGTTGAGTACTCACCAGTCACAGAAAAGCATCTTACGGATGGCATGACA
GTAAGAGAATTATGCAGTGCTGCCATAACCATGAGTGATAACACTGCGGCCAACTTACTTCTGACAACGA
TCGGAGGACCGAAGGAGCTAACCGCTTTTTTGCACAACATGGGGGATCATGTAACTCGCCTTGATCGTTG
GGAACCGGAGCTGAATGAAGCCATACCAAACGACGAGCGTGACACCACGATGCCTGTAGCAATGGCAACA
ACGTTGCGCAAACTATTAACTGGCGAACTACTTACTCTAGCTTCCCGGCAACAATTAATAGACTGGATGG
AGGCGGATAAAGTTGCAGGACCACTTCTGCGCTCGGCCCTTCCGGCTGGCTGGTTTATTGCTGATAAATC
TGGAGCCGGTGAGCGTGGGTCTCGCGGTATCATTGCAGCACTGGGGCCAGATGGTAAGCCCTCCCGTATC
GTAGTTATCTACACGACGGGGAGTCAGGCAACTATGGATGAACGAAATAGACAGATCGCTGAGATAGGTG
CCTCACTGATTAAGCATTGGTAACTGTCAGACCAAGTTTACTCATATATACTTTAGATTGATTTAAAACT
TCATTTTTAATTTAAAAGGATCTAGGTGAAGATCCTTTTTGATAATCTCATGACCAAAATCCCTTAACGT
GAGTTTTCGTTCCACTGAGCGTCAGACCCCGTAGAAAAGATCAAAGGATCTTCTTGAGATCCTTTTTTTC
TGCGCGTAATCTGCTGCTTGCAAACAAAAAAACCACCGCTACCAGCGGTGGTTTGTTTGCCGGATCAAGA
GCTACCAACTCTTTTTCCGAAGGTAACTGGCTTCAGCAGAGCGCAGATACCAAATACTGTCCTTCTAGTG
TAGCCGTAGTTAGGCCACCACTTCAAGAACTCTGTAGCACCGCCTACATACCTCGCTCTGCTAATCCTGT
TACCAGTGGCTGCTGCCAGTGGCGATAAGTCGTGTCTTACCGGGTTGGACTCAAGACGATAGTTACCGGA
TAAGGCGCAGCGGTCGGGCTGAACGGGGGGTTCGTGCACACAGCCCAGCTTGGAGCGAACGACCTACACC
GAACTGAGATACCTACAGCGTGAGCTATGAGAAAGCGCCACGCTTCCCGAAGGGAGAAAGGCGGACAGGT
ATCCGGTAAGCGGCAGGGTCGGAACAGGAGAGCGCACGAGGGAGCTTCCAGGGGGAAACGCCTGGTATCT
TTATAGTCCTGTCGGGTTTCGCCACCTCTGACTTGAGCGTCGATTTTTGTGATGCTCGTCAGGGGGGCGG
AGCCTATGGAAAAACGCCAGCAACGCGGCCTTTTTACGGTTCCTGGCCTTTTGCTGGCCTTTTGCTCACA
TGTTCTTTCCTGCGTTATCCCCTGATTCTGTGGATAACCGTATTACCGCCTTTGAGTGAGCTGATACCGC
TCGCCGCAGCCGAACGACCGAGCGCAGCGAGTCAGTGAGCGAGGAAGCGGAAGAGCGCCCAATACGCAAA
CCGCCTCTCCCCGCGCGTTGGCCGATTCATTAATGCAGCTGGCACGACAGGTTTCCCGACTGGAAAGCGG
GCAGTGAGCGCAACGCAATTAATGTGAGTTACCTCACTCATTAGGCACCCCAGGCTTTACACTTTATGCT
TCCGGCTCCTATGTTGTGTGGAATTGTGAGCGGATAACAATTTCACACAGGAAACAGCTATGACCATGAT
TACGCCAAGCGCGCAATTAACCCTCACTAAAGGGAACAAAAGCTGGAGCTAGTATACTCTTTCTTCAACA
ATTAAATACTCTCGGTAGCCAAGTTGGTTTAAGGCGCAAGACTGTAATTTATCACTACGAAATCTTGAGA
TCGGGCGTTCGACTCGCCCCCGGGAGAGATGGCCGGCATGGTCCCAGCCTCCTCGCTGGCGCCGGCTGGG
CAACACCTTCGGGTGGCGAATGGGACTTTCTATTTTTGCTTTCTGCACAGTTTTAGAGCTAGAAATAGCA
AGTTAAAATAAGGCTAGTCCGTTATCAACTTGAAAAAGTGGCACCGAGTCGGTGCTTTTTTTATTTTTTG
TCACTATTGTTATGTAAAATGCCACCTCTGACAGTATGGAACGCAAACTTCTGTCTAGTGGATAGTCGAC
ATCCTTTTGTTGTTTCCGGGTGTACAATATGGACTTCCTCTTTTCTGGCAACCAAACCCATACATCGGGA
TTCCTATAATACCTTCGTTGGTCTCCCTAACATGTAGGTGGCGGAGGGGAGATATACAATAGAACAGATA
CCAGACAAGACATAATGGGCTAAACAAGACTACACCAATTACACTGCCTCATTGATGGTGGTACATAACG
AACTAATACTGTAGCCCTAGACTTGATAGCCATCATCATATCGAAGTTTCACTACCCTTTTTCCATTTGC
CATCTATTGAAGTAATAATAGGCGCATGCAACTTCTTTTCTTTTTTTTTCTTTTCTCTCTCCCCCGTTGT
TGTCTCACCATATCCGCAATGACAAAAAAATGATGGAAGACACTAAAGGAAAAAATTAACGACAAAGACA
GCACCAACAGATGTCGTTGTTCCAGAGCTGATGAGGGGTATCTCGAAGCACACGAAACTTTTTCCTTCCT
TCATTCACGCACACTACTCTCTAATGAGCAACGGTATACGGCCTTCCTTCCAGTTACTTGAATTTGAAAT
AAAAAAAAGTTTGCTGTCTTGCTATCAAGTATAAATAGACCTGCAATTATTAATCTTTTGTTTCCTCGTC
ATTGTTCTCGTTCCCTTTCTTCCTTGTTTCTTTTTCTGCACAATATTTCAAGCTATACCAAGCATACAAT
CAACTTGGAAAAAAATGGACAAGAAGTACTCCATTGGGCTCGATATCGGCACAAACAGCGTCGGTTGGGC
CGTCATTACGGACGAGTACAAGGTGCCGAGCAAAAAATTCAAAGTTCTGGGCAATACCGATCGCCACAGC
ATAAAGAAGAACCTCATTGGCGCCCTCCTGTTCGACTCCGGGGAGACGGCCGAAGCCACGCGGCTCAAAA
GAACAGCACGGCGCAGATATACCCGCAGAAAGAATCGGATCTGCTACCTGCAGGAGATCTTTAGTAATGA
GATGGCTAAGGTGGATGACTCTTTCTTCCATAGGCTGGAGGAGTCCTTTTTGGTGGAGGAGGATAAAAAG
CACGAGCGCCACCCAATCTTTGGCAATATCGTGGACGAGGTGGCGTACCATGAAAAGTACCCAACCATAT
ATCATCTGAGGAAGAAGCTTGTAGACAGTACTGATAAGGCTGACTTGCGGTTGATCTATCTCGCGCTGGC
GCATATGATCAAATTTCGGGGACACTTCCTCATCGAGGGGGACCTGAACCCAGACAACAGCGATGTCGAC
AAACTCTTTATCCAACTGGTTCAGACTTACAATCAGCTTTTCGAAGAGAACCCGATCAACGCATCCGGAG
TTGACGCCAAAGCAATCCTGAGCGCTAGGCTGTCCAAATCCCGGCGGCTCGAAAACCTCATCGCACAGCT
CCCTGGGGAGAAGAAGAACGGCCTGTTTGGTAATCTTATCGCCCTGTCACTCGGGCTGACCCCCAACTTT
AAATCTAACTTCGACCTGGCCGAAGATGCCAAGCTTCAACTGAGCAAAGACACCTACGATGATGATCTCG
ACAATCTGCTGGCCCAGATCGGCGACCAGTACGCAGACCTTTTTTTGGCGGCAAAGAACCTGTCAGACGC
CATTCTGCTGAGTGATATTCTGCGAGTGAACACGGAGATCACCAAAGCTCCGCTGAGCGCTAGTATGATC
AAGCGCTATGATGAGCACCACCAAGACTTGACTTTGCTGAAGGCCCTTGTCAGACAGCAACTGCCTGAGA
AGTACAAGGAAATTTTCTTCGATCAGTCTAAAAATGGCTACGCCGGATACATTGACGGCGGAGCAAGCCA
GGAGGAATTTTACAAATTTATTAAGCCCATCTTGGAAAAAATGGACGGCACCGAGGAGCTGCTGGTAAAG
CTTAACAGAGAAGATCTGTTGCGCAAACAGCGCACTTTCGACAATGGAAGCATCCCCCACCAGATTCACC
TGGGCGAACTGCACGCTATCCTCAGGCGGCAAGAGGATTTCTACCCCTTTTTGAAAGATAACAGGGAAAA
GATTGAGAAAATCCTCACATTTCGGATACCCTACTATGTAGGCCCCCTCGCCCGGGGAAATTCCAGATTC
GCGTGGATGACTCGCAAATCAGAAGAGACCATCACTCCCTGGAACTTCGAGGAAGTCGTGGATAAGGGGG
CCTCTGCCCAGTCCTTCATCGAAAGGATGACTAACTTTGATAAAAATCTGCCTAACGAAAAGGTGCTTCC
TAAACACTCTCTGCTGTACGAGTACTTCACAGTTTATAACGAGCTCACCAAGGTCAAATACGTCACAGAA
GGGATGAGAAAGCCAGCATTCCTGTCTGGAGAGCAGAAGAAAGCTATCGTGGACCTCCTCTTCAAGACGA
ACCGGAAAGTTACCGTGAAACAGCTCAAAGAAGACTATTTCAAAAAGATTGAATGTTTCGACTCTGTTGA
AATCAGCGGAGTGGAGGATCGCTTCAACGCATCCCTGGGAACGTATCACGATCTCCTGAAAATCATTAAA
GACAAGGACTTCCTGGACAATGAGGAGAACGAGGACATTCTTGAGGACATTGTCCTCACCCTTACGTTGT
TTGAAGATAGGGAGATGATTGAAGAACGCTTGAAAACTTACGCTCATCTCTTCGACGACAAAGTCATGAA
ACAGCTCAAGAGGCGCCGATATACAGGATGGGGGCGGCTGTCAAGAAAACTGATCAATGGGATCCGAGAC
AAGCAGAGTGGAAAGACAATCCTGGATTTTCTTAAGTCCGATGGATTTGCCAACCGGAACTTCATGCAGT
TGATCCATGATGACTCTCTCACCTTTAAGGAGGACATCCAGAAAGCACAAGTTTCTGGCCAGGGGGACAG
TCTTCACGAGCACATCGCTAATCTTGCAGGTAGCCCAGCTATCAAAAAGGGAATACTGCAGACCGTTAAG
GTCGTGGATGAACTCGTCAAAGTAATGGGAAGGCATAAGCCCGAGAATATCGTTATCGAGATGGCCCGAG
AGAACCAAACTACCCAGAAGGGACAGAAGAACAGTAGGGAAAGGATGAAGAGGATTGAAGAGGGTATAAA
AGAACTGGGGTCCCAAATCCTTAAGGAACACCCAGTTGAAAACACCCAGCTTCAGAATGAGAAGCTCTAC
CTGTACTACCTGCAGAACGGCAGGGACATGTACGTGGATCAGGAACTGGACATCAATCGGCTCTCCGACT
ACGACGTGGATCATATCGTGCCCCAGTCTTTTCTCAAAGATGATTCTATTGATAATAAAGTGTTGACAAG
ATCCGATAAAAATAGAGGGAAGAGTGATAACGTCCCCTCAGAAGAAGTTGTCAAGAAAATGAAAAATTAT
TGGCGGCAGCTGCTGAACGCCAAACTGATCACACAACGGAAGTTCGATAATCTGACTAAGGCTGAACGAG
GTGGCCTGTCTGAGTTGGATAAAGCCGGCTTCATCAAAAGGCAGCTTGTTGAGACACGCCAGATCACCAA
GCACGTGGCCCAAATTCTCGATTCACGCATGAACACCAAGTACGATGAAAATGACAAACTGATTCGAGAG
GTGAAAGTTATTACTCTGAAGTCTAAGCTGGTCTCAGATTTCAGAAAGGACTTTCAGTTTTATAAGGTGA
GAGAGATCAACAATTACCACCATGCGCATGATGCCTACCTGAATGCAGTGGTAGGCACTGCACTTATCAA
AAAATATCCCAAGCTTGAATCTGAATTTGTTTACGGAGACTATAAAGTGTACGATGTTAGGAAAATGATC
GCAAAGTCTGAGCAGGAAATAGGCAAGGCCACCGCTAAGTACTTCTTTTACAGCAATATTATGAATTTTT
TCAAGACCGAGATTACACTGGCCAATGGAGAGATTCGGAAGCGACCACTTATCGAAACAAACGGAGAAAC
AGGAGAAATCGTGTGGGACAAGGGTAGGGATTTCGCGACAGTCCGGAAGGTCCTGTCCATGCCGCAGGTG
AACATCGTTAAAAAGACCGAAGTACAGACCGGAGGCTTCTCCAAGGAAAGTATCCTCCCGAAAAGGAACA
GCGACAAGCTGATCGCACGCAAAAAAGATTGGGACCCCAAGAAATACGGCGGATTCGATTCTCCTACAGT
CGCTTACAGTGTACTGGTTGTGGCCAAAGTGGAGAAAGGGAAGTCTAAAAAACTCAAAAGCGTCAAGGAA
CTGCTGGGCATCACAATCATGGAGCGATCAAGCTTCGAAAAAAACCCCATCGACTTTCTCGAGGCGAAAG
GATATAAAGAGGTCAAAAAAGACCTCATCATTAAGCTTCCCAAGTACTCTCTCTTTGAGCTTGAAAACGG
CCGGAAACGAATGCTCGCTAGTGCGGGCGAGCTGCAGAAAGGTAACGAGCTGGCACTGCCCTCTAAATAC
GTTAATTTCTTGTATCTGGCCAGCCACTATGAAAAGCTCAAAGGGTCTCCCGAAGATAATGAGCAGAAGC
AGCTGTTCGTGGAACAACACAAACACTACCTTGATGAGATCATCGAGCAAATAAGCGAATTCTCCAAAAG
AGTGATCCTCGCCGACGCTAACCTCGATAAGGTGCTTTCTGCTTACAATAAGCACAGGGATAAGCCCATC
AGGGAGCAGGCAGAAAACATTATCCACTTGTTTACTCTGACCAACTTGGGCGCGCCTGCAGCCTTCAAGT
ACTTCGACACCACCATAGACAGAAAGCGGTACACCTCTACAAAGGAGGTCCTGGACGCCACACTGATTCA
TCAGTCAATTACGGGGCTCTATGAAACAAGAATCGACCTCTCTCAGCTCGGTGGAGACAGCAGGGCTGAC
CCCAAGAAGAAGAGGAAGGTGTGATCTCTTCTCGAGTCATGTAATTAGTTATGTCACGCTTACGTTCACG
CCCTCCCCCCACATCCGCTCTAACCGAAAAGGAAGGAGTTAGACAACCTGAAGTCTAGGTCCCTATTTAT
TTTTTTATAGTTATGTTAGTATTAAGAACGTTATTTATATTTCAAATTTTTCTTTTTTTTCTGTACAGAC
GCGTGTACGCATGTAACATTATACTGAAAACCTTGCTTGAGAAGGTTTTGGGACGCTCGAAGGCTTTAAT
TTGCGGCCGGTACCCAATTCGCCCTATAGTGAGTCGTATTACGCGCGCTCACTGGCCGTCGTTTTACAAC
GTCGTGACTGGGAAAACCCTGGCGTTACCCAACTTAATCGCCTTGCAGCACATCCCCCTTTCGCCAGCTG
GCGTAATAGCGAAGAGGCCCGCACCGATCGCCCTTCCCAACAGTTGCGCAGCCTGAATGGCGAATGGCGC
G
[124 nt withheld, positions 9312-9435]
C
[91 nt withheld, positions 9437-9527]
A
[49 nt withheld, positions 9529-9577]
CCTTTGACGTTGGAGTCCACGTTCTTT
[37 nt withheld, positions 9605-9641]
ACCCTATCTCGGTCTATTCTTTTGATTTATAAGGGATTTTGCCGATTTCGGCCTATTGGTTAAAAAATGA
GCTGATTTAACAAAAATTTAACGCGAATTTTAACAAAATATTAACGTTTACAATTTCCTGATGCGGTATT
TTCTCCTTACGCATCTGTGCGGTATTTCACACCGCATAGGGTAATAACTGATATAATTAAATTGAAGCTC
TAATTTGTGAGTTTAGTATACATGCATTTACTTATAATACAGTTTTTTAGTTTTGCTGGCCGCATCTTCT
CAAATATGCTTCCCAGCCTGCTTTTCTGTAACGTTCACCCTCTACCTTAGCATCCCTTCCCTTTGCAAAT
AGTCCTCTTCCAACAATAATAATGTCAGATCCTGTAGAGACCACATCATCCACGGTTCTATACTGTTGAC
CCAATGCGTCTCCCTTGTCATCTAAACCCACACCGGGTGTCATAATCAACCAATCGTAACCTTCATCTCT
TCCACCCATGTCTCTTTGAGCAATAAAGCCGATAACAAAATCTTTGTCGCTCTTCGCAATGTCAACAGTA
CCCTTAGTATATTCTCCAGTAGATAGGGAGCCCTTGCATGACAATTCTGCTAACATCAAAAGGCCTCTAG
GTTCCTTTGTTACTTCTTCTGCCGCCTGCTTCAAACCGCTAACAATACCTGGGCCCACCACACCGTGTGC
ATTCGTAATGTCTGCCCATTCTGCTATTCTGTATACACCCGCAGAGTACTGCAATTTGACTGTATTACCA
ATGTCAGCAAATTTTCTGTCTTCGAAGAGTAAAAAATTGTACTTGGCGGATAATGCCTTTAGCGGCTTAA
CTGTGCCCTCCATGGAAAAATCAGTCAAGATATCCACATGTGTTTTTAGTAAACAAATTTTGGGACCTAA
TGCTTCAACTAACTCCAGTAATTCCTTGGTGGTACGAACATCCAATGAAGCACACAAGTTTGTTTGCTTT
TCGTGCATGATATTAAATAGCTTGGCAGCAACAGGACTAGGATGAGTAGCAGCACGTTCCTTATATGTAG
CTTTCGACATGATTTATCTTCGTTTCCTGCAGGTTTTTGTTCTGTGCAGTTGGGTTAAGAATACTGGGCA
ATTTCATGTTTCTTCAACACTACATATGCGTATATATACCAATCTAAGTCTGTGCTCCTTCCTTCGTTCT
TCCTTCTGTTCGGAGATTACCGAATCAAAAAAATTTCAAGGAAACCGAAATCAAAAAAAAGAATAAAAAA
AAAATGATGAATTGAATTGAAAAGCTGTGGTATGGTGCACTCTCAGTACAATCTGCTCTGATGCCGCATA
GTTAAGCCAGCCCCGACACCCGCCAACACCCGCTGACGCGCCCTGACGGGCTTGTCTGCTCCCGGCATCC
GCTTACAGACAAGCTGTGACCGTCTCCGGGAGCTGCATGTGTCAGAGGTTTTCACCGTCATCACCGAAAC
GCGCGA
