Features (pLannotate 1.2.2; 22 found; start..end, strand, type, name):
     35..70      -  CDS            rop (fragment): Rop protein, which maintains plasmids at low copy number; rop
    138..1480    +  rep_origin     2μ ori: yeast 2μ plasmid origin of replication
   1507..1611    +  promoter       AmpR promoter: bla
   1612..2472    +  CDS            AmpR: β-lactamase; bla; confers resistance to ampicillin, carbenicillin, and related antibiotics
   2643..3231    +  rep_origin     ori: high-copy-number ColE1/pMB1/pBR322/pUC origin of replication
   3414..3506    +  CDS            lacI (fragment): lac repressor; lacI; The lac repressor binds to the lac operator to inhibit transcription in E. coli. This inhibition can be relieved by adding lactose or isopropyl-β-D-thiogalactopyranoside (IPTG).
   3519..3540    +  protein_bind   CAP binding site: CAP binding activates transcription in the presence of cAMP. E. coli catabolite activator protein
   3555..3585    +  promoter       lac promoter: promoter for the E. coli lac operon
   3589..3611    +  protein_bind   lac operator (fragment): The lac repressor binds to the lac operator to inhibit transcription in E. coli. This inhibition can be relieved by adding lactose or isopropyl-β-D-thiogalactopyranoside (IPTG). lac repressor encoded by lacI
   3654..3672    +  promoter       T3 promoter: promoter for bacteriophage T3 RNA polymerase
   3717..3805    +  ncRNA          tRNA: Accession: RF00005 - tRNA
   3899..3974    +  misc_RNA       gRNA scaffold: guide RNA scaffold for the Streptococcus pyogenes CRISPR/Cas9 system
   4060..4764    +  promoter       ADH1 promoter: S. cerevisiae ADH1; promoter for alcohol dehydrogenase 1
   4774..8877    +  CDS            Cas9: Cas9 (Csn1) endonuclease from the Streptococcus pyogenes Type II CRISPR/Cas system generates RNA-guided double strand breaks in DNA
   8972..9161    +  terminator     CYC1 terminator: S. cerevisiae CYC1; transcription terminator for CYC1
   9192..9210    -  promoter       T7 promoter: promoter for bacteriophage T7 RNA polymerase
   9218..9373    +  CDS            lacZα (fragment): LacZα fragment of β-galactosidase; lacZ fragment
   9377..9805    +  rep_origin     f1 ori (sequence partly withheld): f1 bacteriophage origin of replication; arrow indicates direction of (+) strand synthesis
   9833..9884    -  misc_feature   bom (fragment): basis of mobility region from pBR322
   9963..10766   -  CDS            URA3: orotidine-5'-phosphate decarboxylase, required for uracil biosynthesis; S. cerevisiae URA3; yeast auxotrophic marker, counterselectable with 5-fluoroorotic acid (5-FOA)
  10767..10982   -  promoter       URA3 promoter: S. cerevisiae URA3
  10990..11039   -  misc_feature   bom (fragment): basis of mobility region from pBR322
>Addgene plasmid #87388 | p426_Cas9_gRNA-ARS607c | addgene full sequence | sequence record 193430 | Addgene NGS Result
GACAAGCTGTGACCGTCTCCGGGAGCTGCATGTGTCAGAGGTTTTCACCGTCATCACCGAAACGCGCGAG
ACGAAAGGGCCTCGTGATACGCCTATTTTTATAGGTTAATGTCATGATAATAATGGTTTCTTAGTATGAT
CCAATATCAAAGGAAATGATAGCATTGAAGGATGAGACTAATCCAATTGAGGAGTGGCAGCATATAGAAC
AGCTAAAGGGTAGTGCTGAAGGAAGCATACGATACCCCGCATGGAATGGGATAATATCACAGGAGGTACT
AGACTACCTTTCATCCTACATAAATAGACGCATATAAGTACGCATTTAAGCATAAACACGCACTATGCCG
TTCTTCTCATGTATATATATATACAGGCAACACGCAGATATAGGTGCGACGTGAACAGTGAGCTGTATGT
GCGCAGCTCGCGTTGCATTTTCGGAAGCGCTCGTTTTCGGAAACGCTTTGAAGTTCCTATTCCGAAGTTC
CTATTCTCTAGAAAGTATAGGAACTTCAGAGCGCTTTTGAAAACCAAAAGCGCTCTGAAGACGCACTTTC
AAAAAACCAAAAACGCACCGGACTGTAACGAGCTACTAAAATATTGCGAATACCGCTTCCACAAACATTG
CTCAAAAGTATCTCTTTGCTATATATCTCTGTGCTATATCCCTATATAACCTACCCATCCACCTTTCGCT
CCTTGAACTTGCATCTAAACTCGACCTCTACATTTTTTATGTTTATCTCTAGTATTACTCTTTAGACAAA
AAAATTGTAGTAAGAACTATTCATAGAGTGAATCGAAAACAATACGAAAATGTAAACATTTCCTATACGT
AGTATATAGAGACAAAATAGAAGAAACCGTTCATAATTTTCTGACCAATGAAGAATCATCAACGCTATCA
CTTTCTGTTCACAAAGTATGCGCAATCCACATCGGTATAGAATATAATCGGGGATGCCTTTATCTTGAAA
AAATGCACCCGCAGCTTCGCTAGTAATCAGTAAACGCGGGAAGTGGAGTCAGGCTTTTTTTATGGAAGAG
AAAATAGACACCAAAGTAGCCTTCTTCTAACCTTAACGGACCTACAGTGCAAAAAGTTATCAAGAGACTG
CATTATAGAGCGCACAAAGGAGAAAAAAAGTAATCTAAGATGCTTTGTTAGAAAAATAGCGCTCTCGGGA
TGCATTTTTGTAGAACAAAAAAGAAGTATAGATTCTTTGTTGGTAAAATAGCGCTCTCGCGTTGCATTTC
TGTTCTGTAAAAATGCAGCTCAGATTCTTTGTTTGAAAAATTAGCGCTCTCGCGTTGCATTTTTGTTTTA
CAAAAATGAAGCACAGATTCTTCGTTGGTAAAATAGCGCTTTCGCGTTGCATTTCTGTTCTGTAAAAATG
CAGCTCAGATTCTTTGTTTGAAAAATTAGCGCTCTCGCGTTGCATTTTTGTTCTACAAAATGAAGCACAG
ATGCTTCGTTCAGGTGGCACTTTTCGGGGAAATGTGCGCGGAACCCCTATTTGTTTATTTTTCTAAATAC
ATTCAAATATGTATCCGCTCATGAGACAATAACCCTGATAAATGCTTCAATAATATTGAAAAAGGAAGAG
TATGAGTATTCAACATTTCCGTGTCGCCCTTATTCCCTTTTTTGCGGCATTTTGCCTTCCTGTTTTTGCT
CACCCAGAAACGCTGGTGAAAGTAAAAGATGCTGAAGATCAGTTGGGTGCACGAGTGGGTTACATCGAAC
TGGATCTCAACAGCGGTAAGATCCTTGAGAGTTTTCGCCCCGAAGAACGTTTTCCAATGATGAGCACTTT
TAAAGTTCTGCTATGTGGCGCGGTATTATCCCGTATTGACGCCGGGCAAGAGCAACTCGGTCGCCGCATA
CACTATTCTCAGAATGACTTGGTTGAGTACTCACCAGTCACAGAAAAGCATCTTACGGATGGCATGACAG
TAAGAGAATTATGCAGTGCTGCCATAACCATGAGTGATAACACTGCGGCCAACTTACTTCTGACAACGAT
CGGAGGACCGAAGGAGCTAACCGCTTTTTTGCACAACATGGGGGATCATGTAACTCGCCTTGATCGTTGG
GAACCGGAGCTGAATGAAGCCATACCAAACGACGAGCGTGACACCACGATGCCTGTAGCAATGGCAACAA
CGTTGCGCAAACTATTAACTGGCGAACTACTTACTCTAGCTTCCCGGCAACAATTAATAGACTGGATGGA
GGCGGATAAAGTTGCAGGACCACTTCTGCGCTCGGCCCTTCCGGCTGGCTGGTTTATTGCTGATAAATCT
GGAGCCGGTGAGCGTGGGTCTCGCGGTATCATTGCAGCACTGGGGCCAGATGGTAAGCCCTCCCGTATCG
TAGTTATCTACACGACGGGGAGTCAGGCAACTATGGATGAACGAAATAGACAGATCGCTGAGATAGGTGC
CTCACTGATTAAGCATTGGTAACTGTCAGACCAAGTTTACTCATATATACTTTAGATTGATTTAAAACTT
CATTTTTAATTTAAAAGGATCTAGGTGAAGATCCTTTTTGATAATCTCATGACCAAAATCCCTTAACGTG
AGTTTTCGTTCCACTGAGCGTCAGACCCCGTAGAAAAGATCAAAGGATCTTCTTGAGATCCTTTTTTTCT
GCGCGTAATCTGCTGCTTGCAAACAAAAAAACCACCGCTACCAGCGGTGGTTTGTTTGCCGGATCAAGAG
CTACCAACTCTTTTTCCGAAGGTAACTGGCTTCAGCAGAGCGCAGATACCAAATACTGTTCTTCTAGTGT
AGCCGTAGTTAGGCCACCACTTCAAGAACTCTGTAGCACCGCCTACATACCTCGCTCTGCTAATCCTGTT
ACCAGTGGCTGCTGCCAGTGGCGATAAGTCGTGTCTTACCGGGTTGGACTCAAGACGATAGTTACCGGAT
AAGGCGCAGCGGTCGGGCTGAACGGGGGGTTCGTGCACACAGCCCAGCTTGGAGCGAACGACCTACACCG
AACTGAGATACCTACAGCGTGAGCTATGAGAAAGCGCCACGCTTCCCGAAGGGAGAAAGGCGGACAGGTA
TCCGGTAAGCGGCAGGGTCGGAACAGGAGAGCGCACGAGGGAGCTTCCAGGGGGAAACGCCTGGTATCTT
TATAGTCCTGTCGGGTTTCGCCACCTCTGACTTGAGCGTCGATTTTTGTGATGCTCGTCAGGGGGGCGGA
GCCTATGGAAAAACGCCAGCAACGCGGCCTTTTTACGGTTCCTGGCCTTTTGCTGGCCTTTTGCTCACAT
GTTCTTTCCTGCGTTATCCCCTGATTCTGTGGATAACCGTATTACCGCCTTTGAGTGAGCTGATACCGCT
CGCCGCAGCCGAACGACCGAGCGCAGCGAGTCAGTGAGCGAGGAAGCGGAAGAGCGCCCAATACGCAAAC
CGCCTCTCCCCGCGCGTTGGCCGATTCATTAATGCAGCTGGCACGACAGGTTTCCCGACTGGAAAGCGGG
CAGTGAGCGCAACGCAATTAATGTGAGTTAGCTCACTCATTAGGCACCCCAGGCTTTACACTTTATGCTT
CCGGCTCGTATGTTGTGTGGAATTGTGAGCGGATAACAATTTCACACAGGAAACAGCTATGACCATGATT
ACGCCAAGCGCGCAATTAACCCTCACTAAAGGGAACAAAAGCTGGAGCTAGTATACTCTTTCTTCAACAA
TTAAATACTCTCGGTAGCCAAGTTGGTTTAAGGCGCAAGACTGTAATTTATCACTACGAAATCTTGAGAT
CGGGCGTTCGACTCGCCCCCGGGAGAGATGGCCGGCATGGTCCCAGCCTCCTCGCTGGCGCCGGCTGGGC
AACACCTTCGGGTGGCGAATGGGACTTTCTATTTTTGCTTTCTGCACAGTTTTAGAGCTAGAAATAGCAA
GTTAAAATAAGGCTAGTCCGTTATCAACTTGAAAAAGTGGCACCGAGTCGGTGCTTTTTTTATTTTTTGT
CACTATTGTTATGTAAAATGCCACCTCTGACAGTATGGAACGCAAACTTCTGTCTAGTGGATAGTCGACA
TCCTTTTGTTGTTTCCGGGTGTACAATATGGACTTCCTCTTTTCTGGCAACCAAACCCATACATCGGGAT
TCCTATAATACCTTCGTTGGTCTCCCTAACATGTAGGTGGCGGAGGGGAGATATACAATAGAACAGATAC
CAGACAAGACATAATGGGCTAAACAAGACTACACCAATTACACTGCCTCATTGATGGTGGTACATAACGA
ACTAATACTGTAGCCCTAGACTTGATAGCCATCATCATATCGAAGTTTCACTACCCTTTTTCCATTTGCC
ATCTATTGAAGTAATAATAGGCGCATGCAACTTCTTTTCTTTTTTTTTCTTTTCTCTCTCCCCCGTTGTT
GTCTCACCATATCCGCAATGACAAAAAAATGATGGAAGACACTAAAGGAAAAAATTAACGACAAAGACAG
CACCAACAGATGTCGTTGTTCCAGAGCTGATGAGGGGTATCTCGAAGCACACGAAACTTTTTCCTTCCTT
CATTCACGCACACTACTCTCTAATGAGCAACGGTATACGGCCTTCCTTCCAGTTACTTGAATTTGAAATA
AAAAAAAGTTTGCTGTCTTGCTATCAAGTATAAATAGACCTGCAATTATTAATCTTTTGTTTCCTCGTCA
TTGTTCTCGTTCCCTTTCTTCCTTGTTTCTTTTTCTGCACAATATTTCAAGCTATACCAAGCATACAATC
AACTTGGAAAAAAATGGACAAGAAGTACTCCATTGGGCTCGATATCGGCACAAACAGCGTCGGTTGGGCC
GTCATTACGGACGAGTACAAGGTGCCGAGCAAAAAATTCAAAGTTCTGGGCAATACCGATCGCCACAGCA
TAAAGAAGAACCTCATTGGCGCCCTCCTGTTCGACTCCGGGGAGACGGCCGAAGCCACGCGGCTCAAAAG
AACAGCACGGCGCAGATATACCCGCAGAAAGAATCGGATCTGCTACCTGCAGGAGATCTTTAGTAATGAG
ATGGCTAAGGTGGATGACTCTTTCTTCCATAGGCTGGAGGAGTCCTTTTTGGTGGAGGAGGATAAAAAGA
ACGAGCGCCACCCAATCTTTGGCAATATCGTGGACGAGGTGGCGTACCATGAAAAGTACCCAACCATATA
TCATCTGAGGAAGAAGCTTGTAGACAGTACTGATAAGGCTGACTTGCGGTTGATCTATCTCGCGCTGGCG
CATATGATCAAATTTCGGGGACACTTCCTCATCGAGGGGGACCTGAACCCAGACAACAGCGATGTCGACA
AACTCTTTATCCAACTGGTTCAGACTTACAATCAGCTTTTCGAAGAGAACCCGATCAACGCATCCGGAGT
TGACGCCAAAGCAATCCTGAGCGCTAGGCTGTCCAAATCCCGGCGGCTCGAAAACCTCATCGCACAGCTC
CCTGGGGAGAAGAAGAACGGCCTGTTTGGTAATCTTATCGCCCTGTCACTCGGGCTGACCCCCAACTTTA
AATCTAACTTCGACCTGGCCGAAGATGCCAAGCTTCAACTGAGCAAAGACACCTACGATGATGATCTCGA
CAATCTGCTGGCCCAGATCGGCGACCAGTACGCAGACCTTTTTTTGGCGGCAAAGAACCTGTCAGACGCC
ATTCTGCTGAGTGATATTCTGCGAGTGAACACGGAGATCACCAAAGCTCCGCTGAGCGCTAGTATGATCA
AGCGCTATGATGAGCACCACCAAGACTTGACTTTGCTGAAGGCCCTTGTCAGACAGCAACTGCCTGAGAA
GTACAAGGAAATTTTCTTCGATCAGTCTAAAAATGGCTACGCCGGATACATTGACGGCGGAGCAAGCCAG
GAGGAATTTTACAAATTTATTAAGCCCATCTTGGAAAAAATGGACGGCACCGAGGAGCTGCTGGTAAAGC
TTAACAGAGAAGATCTGTTGCGCAAACAGCGCACTTTCGACAATGGAAGCATCCCCCACCAGATTCACCT
GGGCGAACTGCACGCTATCCTCAGGCGGCAAGAGGATTTCTACCCCTTTTTGAAAGATAACAGGGAAAAG
ATTGAGAAAATCCTCACATTTCGGATACCCTACTATGTAGGCCCCCTCGCCCGGGGAAATTCCAGATTCG
CGTGGATGACTCGCAAATCAGAAGAGACCATCACTCCCTGGAACTTCGAGGAAGTCGTGGATAAGGGGGC
CTCTGCCCAGTCCTTCATCGAAAGGATGACTAACTTTGATAAAAATCTGCCTAACGAAAAGGTGCTTCCT
AAACACTCTCTGCTGTACGAGTACTTCACAGTTTATAACGAGCTCACCAAGGTCAAATACGTCACAGAAG
GGATGAGAAAGCCAGCATTCCTGTCTGGAGAGCAGAAGAAAGCTATCGTGGACCTCCTCTTCAAGACGAA
CCGGAAAGTTACCGTGAAACAGCTCAAAGAAGACTATTTCAAAAAGATTGAATGTTTCGACTCTGTTGAA
ATCAGCGGAGTGGAGGATCGCTTCAACGCATCCCTGGGAACGTATCACGATCTCCTGAAAATCATTAAAG
ACAAGGACTTCCTGGACAATGAGGAGAACGAGGACATTCTTGAGGACATTGTCCTCACCCTTACGTTGTT
TGAAGATAGGGAGATGATTGAAGAACGCTTGAAAACTTACGCTCATCTCTTCGACGACAAAGTCATGAAA
CAGCTCAAGAGGCGCCGATATACAGGATGGGGGCGGCTGTCAAGAAAACTGATCAATGGGATCCGAGACA
AGCAGAGTGGAAAGACAATCCTGGATTTTCTTAAGTCCGATGGATTTGCCAACCGGAACTTCATGCAGTT
GATCCATGATGACTCTCTCACCTTTAAGGAGGACATCCAGAAAGCACAAGTTTCTGGCCAGGGGGACAGT
CTTCACGAGCACATCGCTAATCTTGCAGGTAGCCCAGCTATCAAAAAGGGAATACTGCAGACCGTTAAGG
TCGTGGATGAACTCGTCAAAGTAATGGGAAGGCATAAGCCCGAGAATATCGTTATCGAGATGGCCCGAGA
GAACCAAACTACCCAGAAGGGACAGAAGAACAGTAGGGAAAGGATGAAGAGGATTGAAGAGGGTATAAAA
GAACTGGGGTCCCAAATCCTTAAGGAACACCCAGTTGAAAACACCCAGCTTCAGAATGAGAAGCTCTACC
TGTACTACCTGCAGAACGGCAGGGACATGTACGTGGATCAGGAACTGGACATCAATCGGCTCTCCGACTA
CGACGTGGATCATATCGTGCCCCAGTCTTTTCTCAAAGATGATTCTATTGATAATAAAGTGTTGACAAGA
TCCGATAAAAATAGAGGGAAGAGTGATAACGTCCCCTCAGAAGAAGTTGTCAAGAAAATGAAAAATTATT
GGCGGCAGCTGCTGAACGCCAAACTGATCACACAACGGAAGTTCGATAATCTGACTAAGGCTGAACGAGG
TGGCCTGTCTGAGTTGGATAAAGCCGGCTTCATCAAAAGGCAGCTTGTTGAGACACGCCAGATCACCAAG
CACGTGGCCCAAATTCTCGATTCACGCATGAACACCAAGTACGATGAAAATGACAAACTGATTCGAGAGG
TGAAAGTTATTACTCTGAAGTCTAAGCTGGTCTCAGATTTCAGAAAGGACTTTCAGTTTTATAAGGTGAG
AGAGATCAACAATTACCACCATGCGCATGATGCCTACCTGAATGCAGTGGTAGGCACTGCACTTATCAAA
AAATATCCCAAGCTTGAATCTGAATTTGTTTACGGAGACTATAAAGTGTACGATGTTAGGAAAATGATCG
CAAAGTCTGAGCAGGAAATAGGCAAGGCCACCGCTAAGTACTTCTTTTACAGCAATATTATGAATTTTTT
CAAGACCGAGATTACACTGGCCAATGGAGAGATTCGGAAGCGACCACTTATCGAAACAAACGGAGAAACA
GGAGAAATCGTGTGGGACAAGGGTAGGGATTTCGCGACAGTCCGGAAGGTCCTGTCCATGCCGCAGGTGA
ACATCGTTAAAAAGACCGAAGTACAGACCGGAGGCTTCTCCAAGGAAAGTATCCTCCCGAAAAGGAACAG
CGACAAGCTGATCGCACGCAAAAAAGATTGGGACCCCAAGAAATACGGCGGATTCGATTCTCCTACAGTC
GCTTACAGTGTACTGGTTGTGGCCAAAGTGGAGAAAGGGAAGTCTAAAAAACTCAAAAGCGTCAAGGAAC
TGCTGGGCATCACAATCATGGAGCGATCAAGCTTCGAAAAAAACCCCATCGACTTTCTCGAGGCGAAAGG
ATATAAAGAGGTCAAAAAAGACCTCATCATTAAGCTTCCCAAGTACTCTCTCTTTGAGCTTGAAAACGGC
CGGAAACGAATGCTCGCTAGTGCGGGCGAGCTGCAGAAAGGTAACGAGCTGGCACTGCCCTCTAAATACG
TTAATTTCTTGTATCTGGCCAGCCACTATGAAAAGCTCAAAGGGTCTCCCGAAGATAATGAGCAGAAGCA
GCTGTTCGTGGAACAACACAAACACTACCTTGATGAGATCATCGAGCAAATAAGCGAATTCTCCAAAAGA
GTGATCCTCGCCGACGCTAACCTCGATAAGGTGCTTTCTGCTTACAATAAGCACAGGGATAAGCCCATCA
GGGAGCAGGCAGAAAACATTATCTACTTGTTTACTCTGACCAACTTGGGCGCGCCTGCAGCCTTCAAGTA
CTTCGACACCACCATAGACAGAAAGCGGTACACCTCTACAAAGGAGGTCCTGGACGCCACACTGATTCAT
CAGTCAATTACGGGGCTCTATGAAACAAGAATCGACCTCTCTCAGCTCGGTGGAGACAGCAGGGCTGACC
CCAAGAAGAAGAGGAAGGTGTGATCTCTTCTCGAGTCATGTAATTAGTTATGTCACGCTTACGTTCACGC
CCTCCCCCCACATCCGCTCTAACCGAAAAGGAAGGAGTTAGACAACCTGAAGTCTAGGTCCCTATTTATT
TTTTTATAGTTATGTTAGTATTAAGAACGTTATTTATATTTCAAATTTTTCTTTTTTTTCTGTACAGACG
CGTGTACGCATGTAACATTATACTGAAAACCTTGCTTGAGAAGGTTTTGGGACGCTCGAAGGCTTTAATT
TGCGGCCGGTACCCAATTCGCCCTATAGTGAGTCGTATTACGCGCGCTCACTGGCCGTCGTTTTACAACG
TCGTGACTGGGAAAACCCTGGCGTTACCCAACTTAATCGCCTTGCAGCACATCCCCCTTTCGCCAGCTGG
CGTAATAGCGAAGAGGCCCGCACCGATCGCCCTTCCCAACAGTTGCGCAGCCTGAATGGCGAATGG
[124 nt withheld, positions 9377-9500]
C
[91 nt withheld, positions 9502-9592]
A
[49 nt withheld, positions 9594-9642]
CCTTTGACGTTGGAGTCCACGTTCTTT
[37 nt withheld, positions 9670-9706]
ACCCTATCTCGGTCTATTCTTTTGATTTATAAGGGATTTTGCCGATTTCGGCCTATTGGTTAAAAAATGA
GCTGATTTAACAAAAATTTAACGCGAATTTTAACAAAATATTAACGCTTACAATTTCCTGATGCGGTATT
TTCTCCTTACGCATCTGTGCGGTATTTCACACCGCATAGGGTAATAACTGATATAATTAAATTGAAGCTC
TAATTTGTGAGTTTAGTATACATGCATTTACTTATAATACAGTTTTTTAGTTTTGCTGGCCGCATCTTCT
CAAATATGCTTCCCAGCCTGCTTTTCTGTAACGTTCACCCTCTACCTTAGCATCCCTTCCCTTTGCAAAT
AGTCCTCTTCCAACAATAATAATGTCAGATCCTGTAGAGACCACATCATCCACGGTTCTATACTGTTGAC
CCAATGCGTCTCCCTTGTCATCTAAACCCACACCGGGTGTCATAATCAACCAATCGTAACCTTCATCTCT
TCCACCCATGTCTCTTTGAGCAATAAAGCCGATAACAAAATCTTTGTCGCTCTTCGCAATGTCAACAGTA
CCCTTAGTATATTCTCCAGTAGATAGGGAGCCCTTGCATGACAATTCTGCTAACATCAAAAGGCCTCTAG
GTTCCTTTGTTACTTCTTCTGCCGCCTGCTTCAAACCGCTAACAATACCTGGGCCCACCACACCGTGTGC
ATTCGTAATGTCTGCCCATTCTGCTATTCTGTATACACCCGCAGAGTACTGCAATTTGACTGTATTACCA
ATGTCAGCAAATTTTCTGTCTTCGAAGAGTAAAAAATTGTACTTGGCGGATAATGCCTTTAGCGGCTTAA
CTGTGCCCTCCATGGAAAAATCAGTCAAGATATCCACATGTGTTTTTAGTAAACAAATTTTGGGACCTAA
TGCTTCAACTAACTCCAGTAATTCCTTGGTGGTACGAACATCCAATGAAGCACACAAGTTTGTTTGCTTT
TCGTGCATGATATTAAATAGCTTGGCAGCAACAGGACTAGGATGAGTAGCAGCACGTTCCTTATATGTAG
CTTTCGACATGATTTATCTTCGTTTCCTGCAGGTTTTTGTTCTGTGCAGTTGGGTTAAGAATACTGGGCA
ATTTCATGTTTCTTCAACACTACATATGCGTATATATACCAATCTAAGTCTGTGCTCCTTCCTTCGTTCT
TCCTTCTGTTCGGAGATTACCGAATCAAAAAAATTTCAAGGAAACCGAAATCAAAAAAAAGAATAAAAAA
AAAATGATGAATTGAAAAGGTGGTATGGTGCACTCTCAGTACAATCTGCTCTGATGCCGCATAGTTAAGC
CAGCCCCGACACCCGCCAACACCCGCTGACGCGCCCTGACGGGCTTGTCTGCTCCCGGCATCCGCTTACA
